Addgene plasmid #148718: pnEA-NpM-Scp20_1-49_AF
Purpose: Bacterial Expression of Scp20_1-49
Depositing lab: Elisa Izaurralde. Depositing organization: Max Planck Institute for Developmental Biology. Publication: Structural motifs in eIF4G and 4E-BPs modulate their binding to eIF4E to regulate translation initiation in yeast. Gruner S, Weber R, Peter D, Chung MY, Igreja C, Valkov E, Izaurralde E. Nucleic Acids Res. 2018 Jul 27;46(13):6893-6908. doi: 10.1093/nar/gky542. PubMed 30053226.
Backbone
  Vector backbone: Unknown
  Vector type: Bacterial Expression
Growth in bacteria
  Bacterial resistance: Ampicillin, 100 μg/mL
  Growth temperature: 37°C
  Growth strain: DH5alpha
  Copy number: Low Copy
Gene/Insert
  Gene/Insert name: Scp20_1-49
  Species: S. cerevisiae (budding yeast)
  Entrez Gene: CAF20 (a.k.a. YOR276W, CAF2, CAP20)
  Cloning method: Unknown
Terms and licenses: Academic/Nonprofit Terms; Industry Terms: Not Available to Industry
Depositor comments: Geneart clone of ScCaf20p, codon optimized for Expression in E.coli. (sequence according to Uniprot.: P12962) Plasmids from this collection were made available to the research community and donated after the lab closed. Please note that the sequence provided by the depositing laboratory may be theoretical/predicted or based on Sanger sequencing results. There may be discrepancies between sequencing results obtained by Addgene and the depositor sequence. If an Addgene verified sequence is not available, please contact before placing your order to request that our lab fully sequence the plasmid.
How to cite: pnEA-NpM-Scp20_1-49_AF was a gift from Elisa Izaurralde (Addgene plasmid # 148718 ; http://n2t.net/addgene:148718 ; RRID:Addgene_148718)
