[The description below was written by a language model from this plasmid's Addgene catalogue record and pLannotate feature annotations shown in this document.]
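Description:
pnEA-NpM-Scp20_1-49_AF is a 6,984 nt bacterial expression plasmid for producing an N-terminal fragment (residues 1–49) of the Saccharomyces cerevisiae protein Caf20p (CAF20, also called p20) in E. coli. The catalogue lists the backbone as unknown, but the annotated features point to a pBR322-derived, pET-style architecture. It has a ColE1/pMB1-type origin accompanied by the bom region and the rop gene, consistent with the recorded low copy number, and an ampicillin resistance gene (bla) with its own promoter for selection. Several non-contiguous fragments of the tetracycline resistance gene and the tet promoter are also present, apparently as interrupted remnants of the parental vector rather than a functional marker.

The expression cassette consists of a T7 promoter followed by a lac operator and the T7 gene 10 ribosome binding site. These drive a cytosolic maltose binding protein (MBP, lacking its signal sequence) placed upstream of the CAF20 fragment, so the yeast peptide should be made as an N-terminal MBP fusion that aids solubility and affinity purification. A plasmid-borne lacI gene supplies the repressor, so expression is IPTG-inducible in hosts that provide T7 RNA polymerase, and a T7 terminator ends the transcript. A short match to a T7 gene 10B-derived solubility tag lies just before the terminator, but the record does not show whether it is in frame with the fusion.

According to the depositor, the insert derives from a synthetic CAF20 gene codon-optimised for E. coli. Caf20p is an eIF4E-binding protein that competes with eIF4G and inhibits cap-dependent translation. The construct comes from work on structural motifs governing eIF4E binding in yeast, which suggests use in recombinant protein production for binding or structural studies. The deposited sequence may be theoretical.
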