Features (pLannotate 1.2.2; 20 found; start..end, strand, type, name):
    104..208     +  promoter       AmpR promoter: bla
    209..1069    +  CDS            AmpR: β-lactamase; bla; confers resistance to ampicillin, carbenicillin, and related antibiotics
   1240..1828    +  rep_origin     ori: high-copy-number ColE1/pMB1/pBR322/pUC origin of replication
   2014..2156    -  misc_feature   bom: basis of mobility region from pBR322
   2258..2449    -  CDS            rop: Rop protein, which maintains plasmids at low copy number; rop
   2466..2846    +  CDS            YPB1_ECOLX: Protein predicted: Swiss-Prot protein existence level 4. From Escherichia coli.
   3088..3712    -  CDS            TcR (fragment): tetracycline efflux protein; tet; confers resistance to tetracycline
   3727..3748    -  protein_bind   CAP binding site: CAP binding activates transcription in the presence of cAMP. E. coli catabolite activator protein
   3761..4843    -  CDS            lacI: lac repressor; lacI; The lac repressor binds to the lac operator to inhibit transcription in E. coli. This inhibition can be relieved by adding lactose or isopropyl-β-D-thiogalactopyranoside (IPTG).
   4844..4921    -  promoter       lacI promoter: lacI
   4929..5208    -  CDS            TcR (fragment): tetracycline efflux protein; tet; confers resistance to tetracycline
   5230..5248    +  promoter       T7 promoter: promoter for bacteriophage T7 RNA polymerase
   5249..5273    +  protein_bind   lac operator: The lac repressor binds to the lac operator to inhibit transcription in E. coli. This inhibition can be relieved by adding lactose or isopropyl-β-D-thiogalactopyranoside (IPTG). lac repressor encoded by lacI
   5288..5310    +  RBS            RBS: efficient ribosome binding site from bacteriophage T7 gene 10 (Olins and Rangwala, 1989)
   5321..6417    +  CDS            MBP (fragment): maltose binding protein from E. coli; malE (mutated); This version of the gene does not encode a signal sequence, so MBP will remain in the cytosol.
   6460..6606    +  CDS            CAF20 (fragment): CAF20_YEAST - Also known as CAF2, CAP20. Experimental evidence at protein level: Swiss-Prot protein existence level 1. Acts as an inhibitor of cap-dependent translation. Competes with eIF4G1/TIF4631 and EAP1 for binding to eIF4E/TIF45 and interferes with the formation of the eIF4F complex, inhibiting translation and stabilizing mRNA. Binding affinity for eIF4E/TIF45 is 10-fold less than that of eIF4G1/TIF4631. Required for induction of pseudohyphal growth in response to nitrogen limitation, probably by regulating STE12 translation. From Saccharomyces cerevisiae (strain ATCC 204508 / S288c) (Ba
   6668..6717    +  CDS            SET1 (fragment): solubility-enhancement tag derived from T7 phage gene 10B
   6725..6772    +  terminator     T7 terminator: transcription terminator for bacteriophage T7 RNA polymerase
   6795..6899    -  CDS            TcR (fragment): tetracycline efflux protein; tet; confers resistance to tetracycline
   6947..6975    -  promoter       tet promoter: E. coli promoter for tetracycline efflux protein gene
>Addgene plasmid #148718 | pnEA-NpM-Scp20_1-49_AF | depositor full sequence | sequence record 291166 | Full Sequence
TTCTTGAAGACGAAAGGGCCTCGTGATACGCCTATTTTTATAGGTTAATGTCATGATAATAATGGTTTCT
TAGACGTCAGGTGGCACTTTTCGGGGAAATGTGCGCGGAACCCCTATTTGTTTATTTTTCTAAATACATT
CAAATATGTATCCGCTCATGAGACAATAACCCTGATAAATGCTTCAATAATATTGAAAAAGGAAGAGTAT
GAGTATTCAACATTTCCGTGTCGCCCTTATTCCCTTTTTTGCGGCATTTTGCCTTCCTGTTTTTGCTCAC
CCAGAAACGCTGGTGAAAGTAAAAGATGCTGAAGATCAGTTGGGTGCACGAGTGGGTTACATCGAACTGG
ATCTCAACAGCGGTAAGATCCTTGAGAGTTTTCGCCCCGAAGAACGTTTTCCAATGATGAGCACTTTTAA
AGTTCTGCTATGTGGCGCGGTATTATCCCGTGTTGACGCCGGGCAAGAGCAACTCGGTCGCCGCATACAC
TATTCTCAGAATGACTTGGTTGAGTACTCACCAGTCACAGAAAAGCATCTTACGGATGGCATGACAGTAA
GAGAATTATGCAGTGCTGCCATAACCATGAGTGATAACACTGCGGCCAACTTACTTCTGACAACGATCGG
AGGACCGAAGGAGCTAACCGCTTTTTTGCACAACATGGGGGATCATGTAACTCGCCTTGATCGTTGGGAA
CCGGAGCTGAATGAAGCCATACCAAACGACGAGCGTGACACCACGATGCCTGCAGCAATGGCAACAACGT
TGCGCAAACTATTAACTGGCGAACTACTTACTCTAGCTTCCCGGCAACAATTAATAGACTGGATGGAGGC
GGATAAAGTTGCAGGACCACTTCTGCGCTCGGCCCTTCCGGCTGGCTGGTTTATTGCTGATAAATCTGGA
GCCGGTGAGCGTGGGTCTCGCGGTATCATTGCAGCACTGGGGCCAGATGGTAAGCCCTCCCGTATCGTAG
TTATCTACACGACGGGGAGTCAGGCAACTATGGATGAACGAAATAGACAGATCGCTGAGATAGGTGCCTC
ACTGATTAAGCATTGGTAACTGTCAGACCAAGTTTACTCATATATACTTTAGATTGATTTAAAACTTCAT
TTTTAATTTAAAAGGATCTAGGTGAAGATCCTTTTTGATAATCTCATGACCAAAATCCCTTAACGTGAGT
TTTCGTTCCACTGAGCGTCAGACCCCGTAGAAAAGATCAAAGGATCTTCTTGAGATCCTTTTTTTCTGCG
CGTAATCTGCTGCTTGCAAACAAAAAAACCACCGCTACCAGCGGTGGTTTGTTTGCCGGATCAAGAGCTA
CCAACTCTTTTTCCGAAGGTAACTGGCTTCAGCAGAGCGCAGATACCAAATACTGTCCTTCTAGTGTAGC
CGTAGTTAGGCCACCACTTCAAGAACTCTGTAGCACCGCCTACATACCTCGCTCTGCTAATCCTGTTACC
AGTGGCTGCTGCCAGTGGCGATAAGTCGTGTCTTACCGGGTTGGACTCAAGACGATAGTTACCGGATAAG
GCGCAGCGGTCGGGCTGAACGGGGGGTTCGTGCACACAGCCCAGCTTGGAGCGAACGACCTACACCGAAC
TGAGATACCTACAGCGTGAGCTATGAGAAAGCGCCACGCTTCCCGAAGGGAGAAAGGCGGACAGGTATCC
GGTAAGCGGCAGGGTCGGAACAGGAGAGCGCACGAGGGAGCTTCCAGGGGGAAACGCCTGGTATCTTTAT
AGTCCTGTCGGGTTTCGCCACCTCTGACTTGAGCGTCGATTTTTGTGATGCTCGTCAGGGGGGCGGAGCC
TATGGAAAAACGCCAGCAACGCGGCCTTTTTACGGTTCCTGGCCTTTTGCTGGCCTTTTGCTCACATGTT
CTTTCCTGCGTTATCCCCTGATTCTGTGGATAACCGTATTACCGCCTTTGAGTGAGCTGATACCGCTCGC
CGCAGCCGAACGACCGAGCGCAGCGAGTCAGTGAGCGAGGAAGCGGAAGAGCGCCTGATGCGGTATTTTC
TCCTTACGCATCTGTGCGGTATTTCACACCGCATATATGGTGCACTCTCAGTACAATCTGCTCTGATGCC
GCATAGTTAAGCCAGTATACACTCCGCTATCGCTACGTGACTGGGTCATGGCTGCGCCCCGACACCCGCC
AACACCCGCTGACGCGCCCTGACGGGCTTGTCTGCTCCCGGCATCCGCTTACAGACAAGCTGTGACCGTC
TCCGGGAGCTGCATGTGTCAGAGGTTTTCACCGTCATCACCGAAACGCGCGAGGCAGCTGCGGTAAAGCT
CATCAGCGTGGTCGTGAAGCGATTCACAGATGTCTGCCTGTTCATCCGCGTCCAGCTCGTTGAGTTTCTC
CAGAAGCGTTAATGTCTGGCTTCTGATAAAGCGGGCCATGTTAAGGGCGGTTTTTTCCTGTTTGGTCACT
GATGCCTCCGTGTAAGGGGGATTTCTGTTCATGGGGGTAATGATACCGATGAAACGAGAGAGGATGCTCA
CGATACGGGTTACTGATGATGAACATGCCCGGTTACTGGAACGTTGTGAGGGTAAACAACTGGCGGTATG
GATGCGGCGGGACCAGAGAAAAATCACTCAGGGTCAATGCCAGCGCTTCGTTAATACAGATGTAGGTGTT
CCACAGGGTAGCCAGCAGCATCCTGCGATGCAGATCCGGAACATAATGGTGCAGGGCGCTGACTTCCGCG
TTTCCAGACTTTACGAAACACGGAAACCGAAGACCATTCATGTTGTTGCTCAGGTCGCAGACGTTTTGCA
GCAGCAGTCGCTTCACGTTCGCTCGCGTATCGGTGATTCATTCTGCTAACCAGTAAGGCAACCCCGCCAG
CCTAGCCGGGTCCTCAACGACAGGAGCACGATCATGCGCACCCGTGGCCAGGACCCAACGCTGCCCGAGA
TGCGCCGCGTGCGGCTGCTGGAGATGGCGGACGCGATGGATATGTTCTGCCAAGGGTTGGTTTGCGCATT
CACAGTTCTCCGCAAGAATTGATTGGCTCCAATTCTTGGAGTGGTGAATCCGTTAGCGAGGTGCCGCCGG
CTTCCATTCAGGTCGAGGTGGCCCGGCTCCATGCACCGCGACGCAACGCGGGGAGGCAGACAAGGTATAG
GGCGGCGCCTACAATCCATGCCAACCCGTTCCATGTGCTCGCCGAGGCGGCATAAATCGCCGTGACGATC
AGCGGTCCAGTGATCGAAGTTAGGCTGGTAAGAGCCGCGAGCGATCCTTGAAGCTGTCCCTGATGGTCGT
CATCTACCTGCCTGGACAGCATGGCCTGCAACGCGGGCATCCCGATGCCGCCGGAAGCGAGAAGAATCAT
AATGGGGAAGGCCATCCAGCCTCGCGTCGCGAACGCCAGCAAGACGTAGCCCAGCGCGTCGGCCGCCATG
CCGGCGATAATGGCCTGCTTCTCGCCGAAACGTTTGGTGGCGGGACCAGTGACGAAGGCTTGAGCGAGGG
CGTGCAAGATTCCGAATACCGCAAGCGACAGGCCGATCATCGTCGCGCTCCAGCGAAAGCGGTCCTCGCC
GAAAATGACCCAGAGCGCTGCCGGCACCTGTCCTACGAGTTGCATGATAAAGAAGACAGTCATAAGTGCG
GCGACGATAGTCATGCCCCGCGCCCACCGGAAGGAGCTGACTGGGTTGAAGGCTCTCAAGGGCATCGGTC
GAGATCCCGGTGCCTAATGAGTGAGCTAACTTACATTAATTGCGTTGCGCTCACTGCCCGCTTTCCAGTC
GGGAAACCTGTCGTGCCAGCTGCATTAATGAATCGGCCAACGCGCGGGGAGAGGCGGTTTGCGTATTGGG
CGCCAGGGTGGTTTTTCTTTTCACCAGTGAGACGGGCAACAGCTGATTGCCCTTCACCGCCTGGCCCTGA
GAGAGTTGCAGCAAGCGGTCCACGCTGGTTTGCCCCAGCAGGCGAAAATCCTGTTTGATGGTGGTTAACG
GCGGGATATAACATGAGCTGTCTTCGGTATCGTCGTATCCCACTACCGAGATATCCGCACCAACGCGCAG
CCCGGACTCGGTAATGGCGCGCATTGCGCCCAGCGCCATCTGATCGTTGGCAACCAGCATCGCAGTGGGA
ACGATGCCCTCATTCAGCATTTGCATGGTTTGTTGAAAACCGGACATGGCACTCCAGTCGCCTTCCCGTT
CCGCTATCGGCTGAATTTGATTGCGAGTGAGATATTTATGCCAGCCAGCCAGACGCAGACGCGCCGAGAC
AGAACTTAATGGGCCCGCTAACAGCGCGATTTGCTGGTGACCCAATGCGACCAGATGCTCCACGCCCAGT
CGCGTACCGTCTTCATGGGAGAAAATAATACTGTTGATGGGTGTCTGGTCAGAGACATCAAGAAATAACG
CCGGAACATTAGTGCAGGCAGCTTCCACAGCAATGGCATCCTGGTCATCCAGCGGATAGTTAATGATCAG
CCCACTGACGCGTTGCGCGAGAAGATTGTGCACCGCCGCTTTACAGGCTTCGACGCCGCTTCGTTCTACC
ATCGACACCACCACGCTGGCACCCAGTTGATCGGCGCGAGATTTAATCGCCGCGACAATTTGCGACGGCG
CGTGCAGGGCCAGACTGGAGGTGGCAACGCCAATCAGCAACGACTGTTTGCCCGCCAGTTGTTGTGCCAC
GCGGTTGGGAATGTAATTCAGCTCCGCCATCGCCGCTTCCACTTTTTCCCGCGTTTTCGCAGAAACGTGG
CTGGCCTGGTTCACCACGCGGGAAACGGTCTGATAAGAGACACCGGCATACTCTGCGACATCGTATAACG
TTACTGGTTTCACATTCACCACCCTGAATTGACTCTCTTCCGGGCGCTATCATGCCATACCGCGAAAGGT
TTTGCGCCATTCGATGGTGTCCGGGATCTCGACGCTCTCCCTTATGCGACTCCTGCATTAGGAAGCAGCC
CAGTAGTAGGTTGAGGCCGTTGAGCACCGCCGCCGCAAGGAATGGTGCATGCAAGGAGATGGCGCCCAAC
AGTCCCCCGGCCACGGGGCCTGCCACCATACCCACGCCGAAACAAGCGCTCATGAGCCCGAAGTGGCGAG
CCCGATCTTCCCCATCGGTGATGTCGGCGATATAGGCGCCAGCAACCGCACCTGTGGCGCCGGTGATGCC
GGCCACGATGCGTCCGGCGTAGAGGATCGAGATCTCGATCCCGCGAAATTAATACGACTCACTATAGGGG
AATTGTGAGCGGATAACAATTCCCCACTAGTAATAATTTTGTTTAACTTTAAGAAGGAGATATACCATGG
AAACTGAAGAAGGTAAACTGGTAATCTGGATTAACGGCGATAAAGGCTATAACGGTCTCGCTGAAGTCGG
TAAGAAATTCGAGAAAGATACCGGAATTAAAGTCACCGTTGAGCATCCGGATAAACTGGAAGAGAAATTC
CCACAGGTTGCGGCAACTGGCGATGGCCCTGACATTATCTTCTGGGCACACGACCGCTTTGGTGGCTACG
CTCAATCTGGCCTGTTGGCTGAAATCACCCCGGACAAAGCGTTCCAGGACAAGCTGTATCCGTTTACCTG
GGATGCCGTACGTTACAACGGCAAGCTGATTGCTTACCCGATCGCTGTTGAAGCGTTATCGCTGATTTAT
AACAAAGACCTGCTGCCGAACCCGCCAAAAACCTGGGAAGAGATCCCGGCGCTGGATAAAGAACTGAAAG
CGAAAGGTAAGAGCGCCCTGATGTTCAACCTGCAAGAACCGTACTTCACCTGGCCGCTGATTGCTGCTGA
CGGGGGTTATGCGTTCAAGTATGAAAACGGCAAGTACGACATTAAAGACGTGGGCGTGGATAACGCTGGC
GCGAAAGCGGGTCTGACCTTCCTGGTTGACCTGATTAAAAACAAACACATGAATGCAGACACCGATTACT
CCATCGCAGAAGCTGCCTTTAATAAAGGCGAAACAGCGATGACCATCAACGGCCCGTGGGCATGGTCCAA
CATCGACACCAGCAAAGTGAATTATGGTGTAACGGTACTGCCGACCTTCAAGGGTCAACCATCCAAACCG
TTCGTTGGCGTGCTGAGCGCAGGTATTAACGCCGCCAGTCCGAACAAAGAGCTGGCAAAAGAGTTCCTCG
AAAACTATCTGCTGACTGATGAAGGTCTGGAAGCGGTTAATAAAGACAAACCGCTGGGTGCCGTAGCGCT
GAAGTCTTACGAGGAAGAGTTGGCGAAAGATCCACGTATTGCCGCCACGATGGAAAACGCCCAGAAAGGT
GAAATCATGCCGAACATCCCGCAGATGTCCGCTTTCTGGTATGCCGTGCGTACTGCGGTGATCAACGCCG
CCAGCGGTCGTCAGACTGTCGATGAAGCCCTTAAAGACGCGCAGACTGGTACCGGCAGCGGCCTGGAAGT
TCTGTTCCAGGGGCCCCATATGATCAAATACACCATCGATGAACTGTTCCAGCTGAAACCGAGCCTGACC
CTGGAAGTTAATTTTGATGCAGTTGAATTTCGTGCCATCATCGAGAAAGTTAAACAGCTGCAGCATCTGA
AAGAAGAAGAATTCAATAGCCATCATTAATAACTCGAGCTTAAGCAATTGGGATCCTAATAGTCTAGAGC
TAGCCCTAGGAGATCCGGCTGCTAACAAAGCCCGAAAGGAAGCTGAGTTGGCTGCTGCCACCGCTGAGCA
ATAACTAGCATAACCCCTTGGGGCCTCTAAACGGGTCTTGAGGGGTTTTTTGCTGAAAGGAGGAACTATA
TCCGGATATCCCGCAAGAGGCCCGGCAGTACCGGCATAACCAAGCCTATGCCTACAGCATCCAGGGTGAC
GGTGCCGAGGATGACGATGAGCGCATTGTTAGATTTCATACACGGTGCCTGACTGCGTTAGCAATTTAAC
TGTGATAAACTACCGCATTAAAGCTTATCGATGATAAGCTGTCAAACATGAGAA
